>Addgene plasmid #236977 | hVPS4A-HaloTag Vector | addgene full sequence | sequence record 473351 | Addgene NGS Result
CGGCAGTGAAAAAAATGCTTTATTTGTGAAATTTGTGATGCTATTGCTTTATTTGTAACCATTATAAGCT
GCAATAAACAAGTTAACAACAACAATTGCATTCATTTTATGTTTCAGGTTCAGGGGGAGGTGTGGGAGGT
TTTTTAAAGCAAGTAAAACCTCTACAAATGTGGTATGGCTGATTATGATCCGCGGCCGCAATACGTCGAC
GTTATCAGCTGACTTCGTACGAGAGCCTAGGATTATGGCGCGCCACTAGTTATTAATAGTAATCAATTAC
GGGGTCATTAGTTCATAGCCCATATATGGAGTTCCGCGTTACATAACTTACGGTAAATGGCCCGCCTGGC
TGACCGCCCAACGACCCCCGCCCATTGACGTCAATAATGACGTATGTTCCCATAGTAACGCCAATAGGGA
CTTTCCATTGACGTCAATGGGTGGAGTATTTACGGTAAACTGCCCACTTGGCAGTACATCAAGTGTATCA
TATGCCAAGTCCGCCCCCTATTGACGTCAATGACGGTAAATGGCCCGCCTGGCATTATGCCCAGTACATG
ACCTTACGGGACTTTCCTACTTGGCAGTACATCTACGTATTAGTCATCGCTATTACCATGGTGATGCGGT
TTTGGCAGTACACCAATGGGCGTGGATAGCGGTTTGACTCACGGGGATTTCCAAGTCTCCACCCCATTGA
CGTCAATGGGAGTTTGTTTTGGCACCAAAATCAACGGGACTTTCCAAAATGTCGTAATAACCCCGCCCCG
TTGACGCAAATGGGCGGTAGGCGTGTACGGTGGGAGGTCTATATAAGCAGAGCTGGTTTAGTGAACCGTC
AGATCACTAGAAGCTTTATTGCGGTAGTTTATCACAGTTAAATTGCTAACGCAGTCAGTGCTTCTGACAC
AACAGTCTCGAACTTAAGCTGCAGAAGTTGGTCGTGAGGCACTGGGCAGGTAAGTATCAAGGTTACAAGA
CAGGTTTAAGGAGACCAATAGAAACTGGGCTTGTCGAGACAGAGAAGACTCTTGCGTTTCTGATAGGCAC
CTATTGGTCTTACTGACATCCACTTTGCCTTTCTCTCCACAGGTGTCCACTCCCAGTTCAATTACAGCTC
TTAAGGCTAGAGTATTAATACGACTCACTATAGGGCTAGCGATCGCCATGACAACGTCAACCCTCCAGAA
AGCCATTGATCTGGTGACGAAAGCCACAGAGGAGGACAAAGCCAAGAACTACGAGGAGGCGCTGCGGCTG
TACCAGCATGCGGTGGAGTACTTCCTCCACGCTATCAAGTATGAGGCCCACAGCGACAAGGCCAAGGAGA
GCATTCGAGCCAAGTGCGTGCAGTACCTAGACCGGGCCGAGAAGCTGAAGGATTATTTACGAAGCAAAGA
GAAACACGGCAAGAAGCCAGTCAAAGAGAACCAGAGTGAGGGCAAGGGCAGTGACAGTGACAGTGAAGGG
GATAATCCGGAGAAAAAGAAACTGCAAGAACAGCTGATGGGTGCCGTCGTGATGGAGAAGCCCAACATAC
GGTGGAACGACGTGGCCGGGCTGGAGGGGGCCAAGGAGGCCCTCAAAGAAGCTGTCATTTTGCCAATCAA
ATTCCCACACTTGTTCACAGGCAAGCGCACCCCCTGGCGGGGGATTCTGCTGTTCGGACCCCCTGGCACA
GGGAAATCCTACCTGGCCAAAGCCGTGGCAACAGAGGCCAACAACTCCACCTTCTTCTCTGTGTCCTCCT
CAGATCTGATGTCCAAGTGGCTGGGGGAGAGTGAAAAGCTGGTCAAGAACCTGTTTGAGCTGGCCAGGCA
GCACAAGCCCTCCATCATCTTCATCGATGAGGTGGATTCCCTCTGCGGGTCCCGAAATGAAAATGAGAGT
GAGGCCGCCCGGAGGATCAAAACGGAGTTCTTGGTCCAGATGCAGGGGGTGGGGAATAACAATGATGGGA
CTCTGGTTCTTGGAGCCACAAACATCCCATGGGTGTTGGATTCGGCCATCAGGAGGAGGTTTGAAAAACG
AATTTATATCCCCTTGCCGGAGGAAGCTGCCCGCGCCCAGATGTTCCGGTTGCATCTCGGGAGCACTCCC
CACAACCTCACGGATGCAAACATCCACGAGCTGGCCCGGAAGACGGAAGGCTACTCGGGCGCGGACATCA
GCATCATCGTGCGGGACTCTCTCATGCAGCCCGTGAGGAAGGTGCAGTCGGCCACACACTTCAAAAAGGT
CTGTGGCCCCTCTCGCACCAACCCCAGCATGATGATTGATGACCTCCTGACTCCATGCTCACCAGGGGAC
CCAGGAGCCATGGAGATGACTTGGATGGATGTCCCTGGGGACAAACTCTTAGAGCCTGTGGTTTGCATGT
CGGACATGCTGCGGTCTCTGGCCACCACCCGGCCCACGGTGAATGCAGACGACCTCCTGAAAGTGAAGAA
ATTCTCAGAGGACTTTGGGCAAGAGAGTGTTTCTCTCGAGCCAACCACTGAGGATCTGTACTTTCAGAGC
GATAACGATGGATCCGAAATCGGTACTGGCTTTCCATTCGACCCCCATTATGTGGAAGTCCTGGGCGAGC
GCATGCACTACGTCGATGTTGGTCCGCGCGATGGCACCCCTGTGCTGTTCCTGCACGGTAACCCGACCTC
CTCCTACGTGTGGCGCAACATCATCCCGCATGTTGCACCGACCCATCGCTGCATTGCTCCAGACCTGATC
GGTATGGGCAAATCCGACAAACCAGACCTGGGTTATTTCTTCGACGACCACGTCCGCTTCATGGATGCCT
TCATCGAAGCCCTGGGTCTGGAAGAGGTCGTCCTGGTCATTCACGACTGGGGCTCCGCTCTGGGTTTCCA
CTGGGCCAAGCGCAATCCAGAGCGCGTCAAAGGTATTGCATTTATGGAGTTCATCCGCCCTATCCCGACC
TGGGACGAATGGCCAGAATTTGCCCGCGAGACCTTCCAGGCCTTCCGCACCACCGACGTCGGCCGCAAGC
TGATCATCGATCAGAACGTTTTTATCGAGGGTACGCTGCCGATGGGTGTCGTCCGCCCGCTGACTGAAGT
CGAGATGGACCATTACCGCGAGCCGTTCCTGAATCCTGTTGACCGCGAGCCACTGTGGCGCTTCCCAAAC
GAGCTGCCAATCGCCGGTGAGCCAGCGAACATCGTCGCGCTGGTCGAAGAATACATGGACTGGCTGCACC
AGTCCCCTGTCCCGAAGCTGCTGTTCTGGGGCACCCCAGGCGTTCTGATCCCACCGGCCGAAGCCGCTCG
CCTGGCCAAAAGCCTGCCTAACTGCAAGGCTGTGGACATCGGCCCGGGTCTGAATCTGCTGCAAGAAGAC
AACCCGGACCTGATCGGCAGCGAGATCGCGCGCTGGCTGTCTACTCTGGAGATTTCCGGTTAATAGAATT
CTAGAGTCGACCTGCAGGCATGCAAGCTGATTTGGCTGCTGCCACCGCTGAGCAAGGCCGCTTCGAGCAG
ACATGATAAGATACATTGATGAGTTTGGACAAACCACAACTAGAATGCAGTGAAAAAAATGCTTTATTTG
TGAAATTTGTGATGCTATTGCTTTATTTGTAACCATTATAAGCTGCAATAAACAAGTTAACAACAACAAT
TGCATTCATTTTATGTTTCAGGTTCAGGGGGAGATGTGGGAGGTTTTTTTAAGCAAGTAAAACCTCTACA
AATGTGGTAAAATCTTAATTAAGAATTCTAATATAACTTCGTATAGCATACATTATACGAAGTTATGGAT
CCACTGTTGACAATTAATCATCGGCATAGTATATCGGCATAGTATAATACGACAAGGTGAGGAACTAAAC
CCAGGAGGCAGATCATGATTGAACAAGATGGATTGCACGCAGGTTCTCCGGCCGCTTGGGTGGAGAGGCT
ATTCGGCTATGACTGGGCACAACAGACAATCGGCTGCTCTGATGCCGCCGTGTTCCGGCTGTCAGCGCAG
GGGCGCCCGGTTCTTTTTGTCAAGACCGACCTGTCCGGTGCCCTGAATGAACTGCAGGACGAGGCAGCGC
GGCTATCGTGGCTGGCCACGACGGGCGTTCCTTGCGCAGCTGTGCTCGACGTTGTCACTGAAGCGGGAAG
GGACTGGCTGCTATTGGGCGAAGTGCCGGGGCAGGATCTCCTGTCATCTCACCTTGCTCCTGCCGAGAAA
GTATCCATCATGGCTGATGCAATGCGGCGGCTGCATACGCTTGATCCGGCTACCTGCCCATTCGACCACC
AAGCGAAACATCGCATCGAGCGAGCACGTACTCGGATGGAAGCCGGTCTTGTCGATCAGGATGATCTGGA
CGAAGAGCATCAGGGGCTCGCGCCAGCCGAACTGTTCGCCAGGCTCAAGGCGCGCATGCCCGACGGCGAG
GATCTCGTCGTGACCCATGGCGATGCCTGCTTGCCGAATATCATGGTGGAAAATGGCCGCTTTTCTGGAT
TCATCGACTGTGGCCGGCTGGGTGTGGCGGACCGCTATCAGGACATAGCGTTGGCTACCCGTGATATTGC
TGAAGAGCTTGGCGGCGAATGGGCTGACCGCTTCCTCGTGCTTTACGGTATCGCCGCTCCCGATTCGCAG
CGCATCGCCTTCTATCGCCTTCTTGACGAGTTCTTCTGATTCGAAATGACCGACCAAGCGACGCCCAACC
GGTATCAGCTCACTCAAAGGCGGTAATACGGTTATCCACAGAATCAGGGGATAACGCAGGAAAGAACATG
TGAGCAAAAGGCCAGCAAAAGGCCAGGAACCGTAAAAAGGCCGCGTTGCTGGCGTTTTTCCATAGGCTCC
GCCCCCCTGACGAGCATCACAAAAATCGACGCTCAAGTCAGAGGTGGCGAAACCCGACAGGACTATAAAG
ATACCAGGCGTTTCCCCCTGGAAGCTCCCTCGTGCGCTCTCCTGTTCCGACCCTGCCGCTTACCGGATAC
CTGTCCGCCTTTCTCCCTTCGGGAAGCGTGGCGCTTTCTCATAGCTCACGCTGTAGGTATCTCAGTTCGG
TGTAGGTCGTTCGCTCCAAGCTGGGCTGTGTGCACGAACCCCCCGTTCAGCCCGACCGCTGCGCCTTATC
CGGTAACTATCGTCTTGAGTCCAACCCGGTAAGACACGACTTATCGCCACTGGCAGCAGCCACTGGTAAC
AGGATTAGCAGAGCGAGGTATGTAGGCGGTGCTACAGAGTTCTTGAAGTGGTGGCCTAACTACGGCTACA
CTAGAAGGACAGTATTTGGTATCTGCGCTCTGCTGAAGCCAGTTACCTTCGGAAAAAGAGTTGGTAGCTC
TTGATCCGGCAAACAAACCACCGCTGGTAGCGGTGGTTTTTTTGTTTGCAAGCAGCAGATTACGCGCAGA
AAAAAAGGATTTCAAGAAGATCCTTTGATCTTTTCTACGGGGTCTGACGCTCAGTGGAACGAAAACTCAC
GTTAAGGGATTTTGGTCATGAGATTATCAAAAAGGATCTTCACCTAGATCCTTTTATAGTCCGGAATCGT
CACACAAAAAACCAACACACAGATGTAATGAAAATAAAGATATTTTATTGCGGCCATCGTGATGGCTAGA
GTTTAGCCCTCCCACACATAACCAGAGGGCAGCAATTCACGAATCCCAACTGCCGTCGGCTGTCCATCAC
TGTCCTTCACTATGGCTTTGATCCCAGGATGCAGATCGAGAAGCACCTGTCGGCACCGTCCGCAGGGGCT
CAAGATGCCCCTGTTCTCATTTCCGATCGCGACGATACAAGTCAGGTTGCCAGCTGCCGCAGCAGCAGCA
GTGCCCAGCACCACGAGTTCTGCACAAGGTCCCCCAGTAAAATGATATACATTGACACCAGTGAAGATGC
GGCCGTCGCTAGAGAGAGCTGCGCTGGCGACGCTGTAGTCTTCAGAGATGGGGATGCTGTTGATTGTAGC
CGTTGCTCTTTCAATGAGGGTGGATTCTTCTTGAGACAAAGGCTTGGCCATGGTGGCGCTAGTGTCAGAA
GAATCGAGCTTTTTGCAAAAGCCTAGGCCTCCAAAAAAGCCTCCTCACTACTTCTGGAATAGCTCAGAGG
CCGAGGCGGCCTCGGCCTCTGCATAAATAAAAAAAATTAGTCAGCCATGGGGCGGAGAATGGGCGGAACT
GGGCGGAGTTAGGGGCGGGATGGGCGGAGTTAGGGGCGGGACTATGGTTGCTGACTAATTGAGATGCATG
CTTTGCATACTTCTGCCTGCTGGGGAGCCTGGGGACTTTCCACACCTGGTTGCTGACTAATTGAGATGCA
TGCTTTGCATACTTCTGCCTGCTGGGGAGCCTGGGGACTTTCCACACCCTAACTGACACACATTCCACAG
CTGGTTCTTTCCGCCTCAGAAGGTACCTAACCAAGTTCCTCTTTCAGAGGTTATTTCAGGCCATGGTGCT
GCGCAAGACGCGTTAATTAAGACGT
Features (pLannotate 1.2.2; 19 found; start..end, strand, type, name):
      3..84      -  polyA_signal   SV40 poly(A) signal: SV40 polyadenylation signal
    107..190     -  CDS            large T antigen (fragment): large T antigen from SV40 (simian virus 40)
    255..620     +  enhancer       CMV enhancer: human cytomegalovirus immediate early enhancer
    622..821     +  promoter       CMV promoter: human cytomegalovirus (CMV) immediate early promoter
    960..1092    +  intron         chimeric intron: chimera between introns from human β-globin and immunoglobulin heavy chain genes
   1136..1154    +  promoter       T7 promoter: promoter for bacteriophage T7 RNA polymerase
   1168..2478    +  CDS            VPS4A: VPS4A_HUMAN - Also known as VPS4 From Homo sapiens (Human).
   2500..2520    +  CDS            TEV site: tobacco etch virus (TEV) protease recognition and cleavage site
   2536..3419    +  CDS            HaloTag® (fragment): modified bacterial dehalogenase that forms covalent bonds with chloroalkane derivatives
   3430..3458    +  misc_feature   MCS (fragment): pUC18/19 multiple cloning site
   3507..3628    -  polyA_signal   SV40 poly(A) signal: SV40 polyadenylation signal
   3651..3719    -  CDS            large T antigen (fragment): large T antigen from SV40 (simian virus 40)
   3743..3776    +  protein_bind   loxP: Cre-mediated recombination occurs in the 8-bp core sequence (GCATACAT). Cre recombinase
   3786..3833    +  promoter       EM7 promoter: synthetic bacterial promoter&nbsp
   3865..4656    +  CDS            neo: KKA2_KLEPN - Also known as kan, nptII. Experimental evidence at protein level: Swiss-Prot protein existence level 1. Resistance to kanamycin, neomycin, paromomycin, ribostamycin, butirosin and gentamicin B. From Klebsiella pneumoniae.
   4817..5405    -  rep_origin     ori: high-copy-number ColE1/pMB1/pBR322/pUC origin of replication
   5531..5579    -  polyA_signal   poly(A) signal: synthetic polyadenylation signal
   5603..6001    -  CDS            BSD: blasticidin S deaminase; Aspergillus terreus BSD; confers resistance to blasticidin
   6032..6389    -  promoter       SV40 promoter: SV40 enhancer and early promoter
