[The description below was written by a language model from this plasmid's Addgene catalogue record and pLannotate feature annotations shown in this document.]
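Description:
hVPS4A-HaloTag Vector is a 6.5 kb mammalian expression plasmid built on Promega's pFC221K HaloTag CMV-Blast BiBRET backbone, designed to produce human VPS4A fused at its C terminus to HaloTag. It is maintained in E. coli at high copy through a ColE1/pUC-type origin and selected with kanamycin, supplied by a neo/nptII aminoglycoside phosphotransferase gene driven by the synthetic bacterial EM7 promoter. A single loxP site is annotated just upstream of this cassette, although the record does not explain its intended role. For selection in mammalian cells, a separate cassette on the opposite strand places the blasticidin S deaminase gene (BSD) under the SV40 enhancer/early promoter, terminated by a synthetic poly(A) signal.

The expression unit consists of the human CMV immediate early enhancer and promoter followed by a chimeric β-globin/immunoglobulin intron, which generally improves transcript processing and expression, and a T7 promoter that could permit in vitro transcription of the insert. The wild-type VPS4A open reading frame (no mutations recorded) is followed by a TEV protease recognition site and then HaloTag, a modified bacterial dehalogenase that forms covalent bonds with chloroalkane ligands. An SV40 polyadenylation region lies downstream of the fusion, and a second SV40 poly(A) element lies upstream of the CMV enhancer. The TEV site allows the tag to be cleaved from VPS4A after capture. The stated purpose is simply CMV-driven expression of the fusion in mammalian cells. HaloTag fusions of this kind are generally used for fluorescent ligand labelling, pull-down or purification, and, as the backbone name suggests, as acceptors in BRET-based proximity assays, although the record gives no specific application.
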