Addgene plasmid #236977: hVPS4A-HaloTag Vector
Purpose: Express hVPS4A-HaloTag(R) Fusion Protein in Mammalian Cells under a CMV promoter
Depositing lab: Promega Corporation.
Backbone
  Vector backbone: pFC221K HaloTag(R) CMV-Blast BiBRET Vector
  Vector type: Mammalian Expression
  Selectable markers: Blasticidin
Growth in bacteria
  Bacterial resistance: Kanamycin, 50 μg/mL
  Growth temperature: 37°C
  Growth strain: DH5alpha
  Copy number: High Copy
Gene/Insert
  Gene/Insert name: hVPS4A
  Species: H. sapiens (human)
  Mutation: None
  Entrez Gene: VPS4A (a.k.a. CIMDAG, SKD1, SKD1A, SKD2, VPS4, VPS4-1)
  Promoter: CMV
  Tag / fusion protein: HaloTag (R) (C terminal on backbone)
  Cloning method: Other
Terms and licenses: Academic/Nonprofit Terms; Industry Terms
How to cite: hVPS4A-HaloTag Vector was a gift from Promega Corporation (Addgene plasmid # 236977 ; http://n2t.net/addgene:236977 ; RRID:Addgene_236977)
